Addgene plasmid #173929: pYPQ133-RZ-Cas12j2
Purpose: (Empty Backbone) Golden Gate entry vector; empty vector to clone the 3rd Cas12j2 crRNA with ribozyme processing
Depositing lab: Yiping Qi. Depositing organization: University of Maryland, College Park. Publication: Hypercompact CRISPR-Cas12j2 (CasPhi) enables genome editing, gene activation, and epigenome editing in plants. Liu S, Sretenovic S, Fan T, Cheng Y, Li G, Qi A, Tang X, Xu Y, Guo W, Zhong Z, He Y, Liang Y, Han Q, Zheng X, Gu X, Qi Y, Zhang Y. Plant Commun. 2022 Sep 20:100453. doi: 10.1016/j.xplc.2022.100453. PubMed 36127876.
Backbone
  Vector backbone: pYPQ133A
  Vector type: Plant Expression, CRISPR
Growth in bacteria
  Bacterial resistance: Tetracycline, 10 μg/mL
  Growth temperature: 37°C
  Growth strain: DH5alpha
  Copy number: High Copy
Terms and licenses: Academic/Nonprofit Terms; Industry Terms: Not Available to Industry
How to cite: pYPQ133-RZ-Cas12j2 was a gift from Yiping Qi (Addgene plasmid # 173929 ; http://n2t.net/addgene:173929 ; RRID:Addgene_173929)
