[The description below was written by a language model from this plasmid's Addgene catalogue record and pLannotate feature annotations shown in this document.]
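Description:
pYPQ133-RZ-Cas12j2 is a small (about 3.2 kb) Golden Gate entry vector built on the pYPQ133A backbone and catalogued as a plant expression/CRISPR plasmid. It is deposited as an empty backbone. Its role is to receive the third Cas12j2 (CasΦ) crRNA in a multiplexed guide array, with the crRNA released from its transcript by ribozyme processing. In E. coli it replicates from a high-copy ColE1/pUC-type origin and is selected with tetracycline, through a complete tetracycline efflux gene (TcR) driven by its own tet promoter.

The feature table contains little of the cloning cassette itself. The clearest payload-related annotation is a partial match to the hammerhead ribozyme of the tobacco ringspot virus satellite RNA, which fits the "RZ" design: self-cleaving ribozymes flanking a guide trim it to defined ends, so that crRNAs can be expressed from longer transcripts rather than individual small-RNA promoters. The annotation does not identify a plant promoter, the Cas12j2 direct repeat, a second ribozyme or the type IIS restriction sites used for Golden Gate assembly, so the record does not state their identity or arrangement. No Cas12j2 nuclease gene is present.

The remaining features are short fragments of lacI, KanR and an RSF origin, a T7 promoter, and rrnB T1 and T2 terminators. These look like backbone remnants or insulating elements rather than functional parts of the payload. The associated publication covers Cas12j2-based genome editing, gene activation and epigenome editing in plants, and the vector is presumably used with companion position-specific entry plasmids to assemble multi-crRNA cassettes for that system.
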