Features (pLannotate 1.2.2; 11 found; start..end, strand, type, name):
      1..54      -  CDS            lacI (fragment): lac repressor; lacI; The lac repressor binds to the lac operator to inhibit transcription in E. coli. This inhibition can be relieved by adding lactose or isopropyl-β-D-thiogalactopyranoside (IPTG).
     56..180     -  rep_origin     RSF ori (fragment): Plasmids containing the RSF 1030 origin of replication can be propagated in E. coli cells that contain additional plasmids with compatible origins.
    196..224     +  promoter       tet promoter: E. coli promoter for tetracycline efflux protein gene
    272..1462    +  CDS            TcR: tetracycline efflux protein; tet; confers resistance to tetracycline
   1560..1634    +  CDS            KanR (fragment): aminoglycoside phosphotransferase; aphA-3; confers resistance to kanamycin
   1637..1655    -  promoter       T7 promoter: promoter for bacteriophage T7 RNA polymerase
   1771..1794    +  misc_RNA       sTRSV HHRz (fragment): hammerhead ribozyme from the tobacco ringspot virus satellite RNA (Khvorova et al., 2003)
   2034..2622    +  rep_origin     ori: high-copy-number ColE1/pMB1/pBR322/pUC origin of replication
   2805..2897    +  CDS            lacI (fragment): lac repressor; lacI; The lac repressor binds to the lac operator to inhibit transcription in E. coli. This inhibition can be relieved by adding lactose or isopropyl-β-D-thiogalactopyranoside (IPTG).
   2952..2979    -  terminator     rrnB T2 terminator: transcription terminator T2 from the E. coli rrnB gene
   3111..3154    +  terminator     rrnB T1 terminator: Escherichia coli rrnB; transcription terminator T1 from the E. coli rrnB gene
>Addgene plasmid #173929 | pYPQ133-RZ-Cas12j2 | addgene full sequence | sequence record 343402 | Addgene NGS Result
CTGCATTAATGAATCGGCCAACGCGCGGGGAGAGGCGGTTTGCGTATTGGGCGCTCTTCCGCTTCCTCGC
TCACTGACTCGCTGCGCTCGGTCGTTCGGCTGCGGCGAGCGGTATCAGCTCACTCAAAGGCGGTAATACG
GTTATCCACAGAATCAGGGGATAACGCAGGAAAGAACATGAATTAATTCTCATGTTTGACAGCTTATCAT
CGATTAGCTTTAATGCGGTAGTTTATCACAGTTAAATTGCTAACGCAGTCAGGCACCGTGTATGAAATCT
AACAATGCGCTCATCGTCATCCTCGGCACCGTCACCCTGGATGCTGTAGGCATAGGCTTGGTTATGCCGG
TACTGCCGGGCCTCTTGCGGGATATCGTCCATTCCGACAGCATCGCCAGTCACTATGGCGTGCTGCTAGC
GCTATATGCGTTGATGCAATTTCTATGCGCACCCGTTCTCGGAGCACTGTCCGACCGCTTTGGCCGCCGC
CCAGTCCTGCTCGCTTCGCTACTTGGAGCCACTATCGACTACGCGATCATGGCGACCACACCCGTCCTGT
GGATTCTCTACGCCGGACGCATCGTGGCCGGCATCACCGGCGCCACAGGTGCGGTTGCTGGCGCCTATAT
CGCCGACATCACCGATGGGGAAGATCGGGCTCGCCACTTCGGGCTCATGAGCGCTTGTTTCGGCGTGGGT
ATGGTGGCAGGCCCCGTGGCCGGGGGACTGTTGGGCGCCATCTCCTTACATGCACCATTCCTTGCGGCGG
CGGTGCTCAACGGCCTCAACCTACTACTGGGCTGCTTCCTAATGCAGGAGTCGCATAAGGGAGAGCGCCG
ACCCATGCCCTTGAGAGCCTTCAACCCAGTCAGCTCCTTCCGGTGGGCGCGGGGCATGACTATCGTCGCC
GCACTTATGACTGTCTTCTTTATCATGCAACTCGTAGGACAGGTGCCGGCAGCGCTCTGGGTCATTTTCG
GCGAGGACCGCTTTCGCTGGAGCGCGACGATGATCGGCCTGTCGCTTGCGGTATTCGGAATCTTGCACGC
CCTCGCTCAAGCCTTCGTCACTGGTCCCGCCACCAAACGTTTCGGCGAGAAGCAGGCCATTATCGCCGGC
ATGGCGGCCGACGCGCTGGGCTACGTCTTGCTGGCGTTCGCGACGCGAGGCTGGATGGCCTTCCCCATTA
TGATTCTTCTCGCTTCCGGCGGCATCGGGATGCCCGCGTTGCAGGCCATGCTGTCCAGGCAGGTAGATGA
CGACCATCAGGGACAGCTTCAAGGATCGCTCGCGGCTCTTACCAGCCTAACTTCGATCATTGGACCGCTG
ATCGTCACGGCGATTTATGCCGCCTCGGCGAGCACATGGAACGGGTTGGCATGGATTGTAGGCGCCGCCC
TATACCTTGTCTGCCTCCCCGCGTTGCGTCGCGGTGCATGGAGCCGGGCCACCTCGACCTGAATGGAAGC
CGGCGGCACCTCGCTAACGGATTCACCACTCCAAGAATTGGAGCCAATCAATTCTTGCGGAGAACTGTGA
ATGCGCAAACCAACCCTTGATCGGGGAAGAACAGTATGTCGAGCTATTTTTTGACTTACTGGGGATCAAG
CCTGATTGGGAGAAAATAAAATATCCCCTATAGTGAGTCGTATTACATGGTCATAGCTGTTTCCTGGCAG
CTCTGGCCCGTGTCTCAAAATCTCTGATGTTACATTGCACAAGATAAAAATATATCATCATGCCTCCTCT
AGAGGTCTCAGGACTCGTTGCTGATGAGTCCGTGAGGACGAAACGAGTAAGCTCGTCCAACGATTGCCCC
TCACGAGGGGACGAGACGGAGCTCAGTCTGACCGCGGCGTCTCTGGCCGGCATGGTCCCAGCCTCCTCGC
TGGCGCCGGCTGGGCAACATGCTTCGGCATGGCGAATGGGACCCAGGGAGACCCTCGAGCCACCCATGAC
CAAAATCCCTTAACGTGAGTTACGCGTCGTTCCACTGAGCGTCAGACCCCGTAGAAAAGATCAAAGGATC
TTCTTGAGATCCTTTTTTTCTGCGCGTAATCTGCTGCTTGCAAACAAAAAAACCACCGCTACCAGCGGTG
GTTTGTTTGCCGGATCAAGAGCTACCAACTCTTTTTCCGAAGGTAACTGGCTTCAGCAGAGCGCAGATAC
CAAATACTGTTCTTCTAGTGTAGCCGTAGTTAGGCCACCACTTCAAGAACTCTGTAGCACCGCCTACATA
CCTCGCTCTGCTAATCCTGTTACCAGTGGCTGCTGCCAGTGGCGATAAGTCGTGTCTTACCGGGTTGGAC
TCAAGACGATAGTTACCGGATAAGGCGCAGCGGTCGGGCTGAACGGGGGGTTCGTGCACACAGCCCAGCT
TGGAGCGAACGACCTACACCGAACTGAGATACCTACAGCGTGAGCTATGAGAAAGCGCCACGCTTCCCGA
AGGGAGAAAGGCGGACAGGTATCCGGTAAGCGGCAGGGTCGGAACAGGAGAGCGCACGAGGGAGCTTCCA
GGGGGAAACGCCTGGTATCTTTATAGTCCTGTCGGGTTTCGCCACCTCTGACTTGAGCGTCGATTTTTGT
GATGCTCGTCAGGGGGGCGGAGCCTATGGAAAAACGCCAGCAACGCGGCCTTTTTACGGTTCCTGGCCTT
TTGCTGGCCTTTTGCTCACATGTTCTTTCCTGCGTTATCCCCTGATTCTGTGGATAACCGTATTACCGCC
TTTGAGTGAGCTGATACCGCTCGCCGCAGCCGAACGACCGAGCGCAGCGAGTCAGTGAGCGAGGAAGCGG
AAGAGCGCCCAATACGCAAACCGCCTCTCCCCGCGCGTTGGCCGATTCATTAATGCAGCTGGCACGACAG
GTTTCCCGACTGGAAAGCGGGCAGTGAGCGCAACGCAATTAATACGCGTACCGCTAGCCAGGAAGAGTTT
GTAGAAACGCAAAAAGGCCATCCGTCAGGATGGCCTTCTGCTTAGTTTGATGCCTGGCAGTTTATGGCGG
GCGTCCTGCCCGCCACCCTCCGGGCCGTTGCTTCACAACGTTCAAATCCGCTCCCGGCGGATTTGTCCTA
CTCAGGAGAGCGTTCACCGACAAACAACAGATAAAACGAAAGGCCCAGTCTTCCGACTGAGCCTTTCGTT
TTATTTGATGCCTGGCAGTTCCCTACTCTCGCGTT
